>Addgene plasmid #141273 | pDONR207 SARS-CoV-2 E | addgene full sequence | sequence record 288100 | Addgene NGS Result
TTCTGTGGATAACCGTATTACCGCTAGCCAGGAAGAGTTTGTAGAAACGCAAAAAGGCCATCCGTCAGGA
TGGCCTTCTGCTTAGTTTGATGCCTGGCAGTTTATGGCGGGCGTCCTGCCCGCCACCCTCCGGGCCGTTG
CTTCACAACGTTCAAATCCGCTCCCGGCGGATTTGTCCTACTCAGGAGAGCGTTCACCGACAAACAACAG
ATAAAACGAAAGGCCCAGTCTTCCGACTGAGCCTTTCGTTTTATTTGATGCCTGGCAGTTCCCTACTCTC
GCGTTAACGCTAGCATGGATCTCGGGCCCCAAATAATGATTTTATTTTGACTGATAGTGACCTGTTCGTT
GCAACAAATTGATGAGCAATGCTTTTTTATAATGCCAACTTTGTACAAAAAAGTTGGCATGTACTCTTTC
GTGAGCGAGGAAACCGGCACCCTGATCGTGAACTCCGTGCTGCTGTTCCTGGCCTTCGTGGTGTTCCTGC
TGGTGACCCTGGCTATCCTGACCGCTCTGAGACTGTGCGCTTACTGCTGCAACATCGTGAACGTGTCCCT
GGTGAAGCCCTCTTTCTACGTGTACAGCCGCGTGAAGAACCTGAACAGCTCCAGGGTGCCTGACCTGCTG
GTGTAATACCCAACTTTCTTGTACAAAGTTGGCATTATAAGAAAGCATTGCTTATCAATTTGTTGCAACG
AACAGGTCACTATCAGTCAAAATAAAATCATTATTTGCCATCCAGCTGCAGCTCTGGCCCGTGTCTCAAA
ATCTCTGATGTTACATTGCACAAGATAAAAATATATCATCATGAACAATAAAACTGTCTGCTTACATAAA
CAGTAATACAAGGGGTGTTATGAGCCATATTCAACGGGAAACGTCGAGGCCGCGATTAAATTCCAACATG
GATGCTGATTTATATGGGTATAAATGGGCTCGCGATAATGTCGGGCAATCAGGTGCGACAATCTATCGCT
TGTATGGGAAGCCCGATGCGCCAGAGTTGTTTCTGAAACATGGCAAAGGTAGCGTTGCCAATGATGTTAC
AGATGAGATGGTCAGACTAAACTGGCTGACGGAATTTATGCCTCTTCCGACCATCAAGCATTTTATCCGT
ACTCCTGATGATGCATGGTTACTCACCACTGCGATCCCCGGAAAAACAGCATTCCAGGTATTAGAAGAAT
ATCCTGATTCAGGTGAAAATATTGTTGATGCGCTGGCAGTGTTCCTGCGCCGGTTGCATTCGATTCCTGT
TTGTAATTGTCCTTTTAACAGCGATCGCGTATTTCGTCTCGCTCAGGCGCAATCACGAATGAATAACGGT
TTGGTTGATGCGAGTGATTTTGATGACGAGCGTAATGGCTGGCCTGTTGAACAAGTCTGGAAAGAAATGC
ATAAACTTTTGCCATTCTCACCGGATTCAGTCGTCACTCATGGTGATTTCTCACTTGATAACCTTATTTT
TGACGAGGGGAAATTAGGCCGGGAAGCCGATCTCGGCTTGAACGAATTGTTAGGTGGCGGTACTTGGGTC
GATATCAAAGTGCATCACTTCTTCCCGTATGCCCAACTTTGTATAGAGAGCCACTGCGGGATCGTCACCG
TAATCTGCTTGCACGTAGATCACATAAGCACCAAGCGCGTTGGCCTCATGCTTGAGGAGATTGATGAGCG
CGGTGGCAATGCCCTGCCTCCGGTGCTCGCCGGAGACTGCGAGATCATAGATATAGATCTCACTACGCGG
CTGCTCAAACTTGGGCAGAACGTAAGCCGCGAGAGCGCCAACAACCGCTTCTTGGTCGAAGGCAGCAAGC
GCGATGAATGTCTTACTACGGAGCAAGTTCCCGAGGTAATCGGAGTCCGGCTGATGTTGGGAGTAGGTGG
CTACGTCTCCGAACTCACGACCGAAAAGATCAAGAGCAGCCCGCATGGATTTGACTTGGTCAGGGCCGAG
CCTACATGTGCGAATGATGCCCATACTTGAGCCACCTAACTTTGTTTTAGGGCGACTGCCCTGCTGCGTA
ACATCGTTGCTGCTGCGTAACATCGTTGCTGCTCCATAACATCAAACATCGACCCACGGCGTAACGCGCT
TGCTGCTTGGATGCCCGAGGCATAGACTGTACAAAAAAACAGTCATAACAAGCCATGAAAACCGCCACTG
CGCCGTTACCACCGCTGCGTTCGGTCAAGGTTCTGGACCAGTTGCGTGAGCGCATACGCTACTTGCATTA
CAGTTTACGAACCGAACAGGCTTATGTCAACTGGGTTCGTGCCTTCATCCGTTTCCACGGTGTGCGTCAC
CCGGCAACCTTGGGCAGCAGCGAAGTCGAGGCATTTCTGTCCTGGCTGGCGAACGAGCGCAAGGTTTCGG
TCTCCACGCATCGTCAGGCATTGGCGGCCTTGCTGTTCTTCTACGGCAAGGTGCTGTGCACGGATCTGCC
CTGGCTTCAGGAGATCGGAAGACCTCGGCCGTCGCGGCGCTTGCCGGTGGTGCTGACCCCGGATGAAGTG
GTTCGCATCCTCGGTTTTCTGGAAGGCGAGCATCGTTTGTTCGCCCAGGACTCTAGCTATAGTTCTAGTG
GTTGGCTACTAATAGGTTGTATTGATGTTGGACGAGTCGGAATCGCAGACCGATACCAGGATCTTGCCAT
CCTATGGAACTGCCTCGGTGAGTTTTCTCCTTCATTACAGAAACGGCTTTTTCAAAAATATGGTATTGAT
AATCCTGATATGAATAAATTGCAGTTTCATTTGATGCTCGATGAGTTTTTCTAATCAGAATTGGTTAATT
GGTTGTAACACTGGCAGAGCATTACGCTGACTTGACGGGACGGCGCAAGCTCATGACCAAAATCCCTTAA
CGTGAGTTTTCGTTCCACTGAGCGTCAGACCCCGTAGAAAAGATCAAAGGATCTTCTTGAGATCCTTTTT
TTCTGCGCGTAATCTGCTGCTTGCAAACAAAAAAACCACCGCTACCAGCGGTGGTTTGTTTGCCGGATCA
AGAGCTACCAACTCTTTTTCCGAAGGTAACTGGCTTCAGCAGAGCGCAGATACCAAATACTGTTCTTCTA
GTGTAGCCGTAGTTAGGCCACCACTTCAAGAACTCTGTAGCACCGCCTACATACCTCGCTCTGCTAATCC
TGTTACCAGTGGCTGCTGCCAGTGGCGATAAGTCGTGTCTTACCGGGTTGGACTCAAGACGATAGTTACC
GGATAAGGCGCAGCGGTCGGGCTGAACGGGGGGTTCGTGCACACAGCCCAGCTTGGAGCGAACGACCTAC
ACCGAACTGAGATACCTACAGCGTGAGCTATGAGAAAGCGCCACGCTTCCCGAAGGGAGAAAGGCGGACA
GGTATCCGGTAAGCGGCAGGGTCGGAACAGGAGAGCGCACGAGGGAGCTTCCAGGGGGAAACGCCTGGTA
TCTTTATAGTCCTGTCGGGTTTCGCCACCTCTGACTTGAGCGTCGATTTTTGTGATGCTCGTCAGGGGGG
CGGAGCCTATGGAAAAACGCCAGCAACGCGGCCTTTTTACGGTTCCTGGCCTTTTGCTGGCCTTTTGCTC
ACATGTTCTTTCCTGCGTTATCCCCTGA
Features (pLannotate 1.2.2; 12 found; start..end, strand, type, name):
      1..25      +  rep_origin     RSF ori (fragment): Plasmids containing the RSF 1030 origin of replication can be propagated in E. coli cells that contain additional plasmids with compatible origins.
     52..79      -  terminator     rrnB T2 terminator: transcription terminator T2 from the E. coli rrnB gene
    211..254     +  terminator     rrnB T1 terminator: Escherichia coli rrnB; transcription terminator T1 from the E. coli rrnB gene
    311..406     +  protein_bind   attL3: mutant version of attL; recombination site for the Gateway® LR reaction LR Clonase™
    409..633     +  CDS            E: VEMP_SARS2 - Experimental evidence at protein level: Swiss-Prot protein existence level 1. Plays a central role in virus morphogenesis and assembly. Acts as a viroporin and self-assembles in host membranes forming pentameric protein-lipid pores that allow ion transport. Also plays a role in the induction of apoptosis (By similarity). Regulates the localization of S protein at cis-Golgi, the place of virus budding (PubMed:33229438). May act by slowing down the cell secretory pathway (PubMed:33229438). May interfere with tight-junction stability by interacting with host MPP5. This would result i
    638..737     -  protein_bind   attL2: mutant version of attL; recombination site for the Gateway® LR reaction LR Clonase™
    860..1486    +  CDS            KanR (fragment): aminoglycoside phosphotransferase; aph(3')-Ia; confers resistance to kanamycin in bacteria or G418 (Geneticin®) in eukaryotes
   1520..2053    -  CDS            GmR: gentamycin acetyltransferase; aacC1; confers resistance to gentamycin
   2242..2270    -  promoter       Pc promoter: intI1 (promoter lies within the coding sequence); class 1 integron promoter
   2248..2595    -  CDS            YPR2_ECOLX (fragment): Protein predicted: Swiss-Prot protein existence level 4. From Escherichia coli.
   2600..2784    +  CDS            KanR (fragment): aminoglycoside phosphotransferase; aph(3')-Ia; confers resistance to kanamycin in bacteria or G418 (Geneticin®) in eukaryotes
   2927..3515    +  rep_origin     ori: high-copy-number ColE1/pMB1/pBR322/pUC origin of replication
