[The description below was written by a language model from this plasmid's Addgene catalogue record and pLannotate feature annotations shown in this document.]
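Description:
pDONR207 SARS-CoV-2 E is a Gateway-compatible entry clone built in the Invitrogen pDONR207 backbone. It carries the coding sequence of the envelope (E) gene from SARS-CoV-2 isolate Wuhan-Hu-1. The insert was made synthetically and is codon optimized, so it differs from the viral sequence by many synonymous changes while encoding the native protein. E is a small viroporin that assembles into pentameric ion-conducting pores in host membranes and contributes to virus morphogenesis and assembly. The catalogue lists the insert as 228 bp and the annotated CDS spans 225 bp. This could reflect whether a stop codon is counted, but the record does not state whether the clone includes one.

In the 3,598 nt sequenced record, the E coding sequence is flanked by two attL recombination sites, labelled attL3 and attL2 by the automated annotation. These are the substrates for the LR Clonase reaction that moves the ORF into attR-containing destination vectors. The rrnB T1 and T2 terminators lie upstream of the cassette and insulate it from read-through transcription from the backbone. No promoter is positioned to drive the insert, as expected for an entry clone that is a shuttling intermediate rather than an expression construct. The plasmid replicates in E. coli from a high-copy ColE1/pUC-type origin; a 25 nt match to the RSF origin is also annotated. Selection is with gentamicin, conferred by the aacC1 acetyltransferase gene with a class 1 integron Pc promoter annotated upstream. This gentamicin cassette sits between two fragments of a kanamycin resistance gene, and kanamycin is not listed as a selection. The sequenced plasmid is smaller than the listed empty backbone (5,585 bp), consistent with the donor cassette having been replaced by the short insert during Gateway cloning. The clone belongs to a collection of SARS-CoV-2 coding regions intended for flexible transfer into expression vectors.
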