Addgene plasmid #141273: pDONR207 SARS-CoV-2 E
Purpose: Gateway-compatible Entry vector, with insert of the envelope (E) gene's CDS from SARS-CoV-2 isolate Wuhan-Hu-1
Depositing lab: Fritz Roth. Depositing organization: Sinai Health System. Publication: A Comprehensive, Flexible Collection of SARS-CoV-2 Coding Regions. Kim DK, Knapp JJ, Kuang D, Chawla A, Cassonnet P, Lee H, Sheykhkarimli D, Samavarchi-Tehrani P, Abdouni H, Rayhan A, Li R, Pogoutse O, Coyaud E, van der Werf S, Demeret C, Gingras AC, Taipale M, Raught B, Jacob Y, Roth FP. G3 (Bethesda). 2020 Aug 6. pii: g3.120.401554. doi: 10.1534/g3.120.401554. PubMed 32763951.
Backbone
  Vector backbone: pDONR207
  Backbone manufacturer: Invitrogen
  Backbone size w/o insert (bp): 5585
  Vector type: Gateway-compatible Entry vector
Growth in bacteria
  Bacterial resistance: Gentamicin, 10 μg/mL
  Growth temperature: 37°C
  Growth strain: DH5alpha
  Copy number: Unknown
Gene/Insert
  Gene/Insert name: E (alt name: Gene ID 43740570)
  Species: SARS-CoV-2 isolate Wuhan-Hu-1
  Insert size (bp): 228
  Mutation: Many synonymous changes due to codon optimization
  Entrez Gene: E (a.k.a. GU280_gp04)
  Cloning method: Gateway Cloning
  Sequencing primers: 5′ NA
Resource information
  A portion of this plasmid was derived from a plasmid made by: Synthesized from GenScript
Terms and licenses: Academic/Nonprofit Terms; Industry Terms
How to cite: pDONR207 SARS-CoV-2 E was a gift from Fritz Roth (Addgene plasmid # 141273 ; http://n2t.net/addgene:141273 ; RRID:Addgene_141273)
