>Addgene plasmid #141273 | pDONR207 SARS-CoV-2 E | depositor partial sequence | sequence record 275554 | Insersted CDS with stop codon
ATGTACTCTTTCGTGAGCGAGGAAACCGGCACCCTGATCGTGAACTCCGTGCTGCTGTTCCTGGCCTTCG
TGGTGTTCCTGCTGGTGACCCTGGCTATCCTGACCGCTCTGAGACTGTGCGCTTACTGCTGCAACATCGT
GAACGTGTCCCTGGTGAAGCCCTCTTTCTACGTGTACAGCCGCGTGAAGAACCTGAACAGCTCCAGGGTG
CCTGACCTGCTGGTGTAA
