>Addgene plasmid #141273 | pDONR207 SARS-CoV-2 E | addgene partial sequence | sequence record 276450 | pDONR201F 5'-TCGCGTTAACGCTAGCATGGATCTC-3'
TTTGANTGATAGTGACCTGTTCGTTGCAACAAATTGATGAGCAATGCTTTTTTATAATGCCAACTTTGTA
CAAAAAAGTTGGCATGTACTCTTTCGTGAGCGAGGAAACCGGCACCCTGATCGTGAACTCCGTGCTGCTG
TTCCTGGCCTTCGTGGTGTTCCTGCTGGTGACCCTGGCTATCCTGACCGCTCTGAGACTGTGCGCTTACT
GCTGCAACATCGTGAACGTGTCCCTGGTGAAGCCCTCTTTCTACGTGTACAGCCGCGTGAAGAACCTGAA
CAGCTCCAGGGTGCCTGACCTGCTGGTGTAATACCCAACTTTCTTGTACAAAGTTGGCATTATAAGAAAG
CATTGCTTATCAATTTGTTGCAACGAACAGGTCACTATCAGTCAAAATAAAATCATTATTTGCCATCCAG
CTGCAGCTCTGGCCCGTGTCTCAAAATCTCTGATGTTACATTGCACAAGATAAAAATATATCATCATGAA
CAATANAACTGTCTGCTTACATAAACAGTAATACAAGGGGTGTTATGAGCCATATTCAACGGGAAACGTC
GAGGCCGCGATTAAATTCCAACATGGATGCTGATTTATATGGGTATAAATGGGCTCGCGATAATGTCGGG
CAATCAGGTGCGACAAATCTATCGCTTGTATGGGAAGCCCGATGCGCCAGAGTTGTTTCTGANACNTGGC
AAAGGTAGCGTTGCCAATGATGTTACAGATGAGATGGTCAGACTAAACTGGCTGACGGAATTTATGCCTC
TTCCGACCATCNAGCATTTTATCCGTACTCCTGATGA
