>Addgene plasmid #141273 | pDONR207 SARS-CoV-2 E | addgene partial sequence | sequence record 276451 | pENTR4-R 5'-attttgagacacgggccaga-3'
ATGATTTTATTTTGACTGATAGTGACCTGTTCGTTGCAACAAATTGATAAGCAATGCTTTCTTATAATGC
CAACTTTGTACAAGAAAGTTGGGTATTACACCAGCAGGTCAGGCACCCTGGAGCTGTTCAGGTTCTTCAC
GCGGCTGTACACGTAGAAAGAGGGCTTCACCAGGGACACGTTCACGATGTTGCAGCAGTAAGCGCACAGT
CTCAGAGCGGTCAGGATAGCCAGGGTCACCAGCAGGAACACCACGAAGGCCAGGAACAGCAGCACGGAGT
TCACGATCAGGGTGCCGGTTTCCTCGCTCACGAAAGAGTACATGCCAACTTTTTTGTACAAAGTTGGCAT
TATAAAAAAGCATTGCTCATCAATTTGTTGCAACGAACAGGTCACTATCAGTCAAAATAAAATCATTATT
TGGGGCCCGAGATCCATGCTAGCGTTAACGCGAGAGTAGGGAACTGCCAGGCATCAAATAAAACGAAAGG
CTCAGTCGGAAGACTGGGCCTTTCGTTTTATCTGTTGTTTGTCGGTGAACGCTCTCCTGAGTAGGACAAA
TCCGCCGGGAGCGGATTTGAACGTTGTGAAGCAACGGCCCGGAGGGTGGCGG
